>Addgene plasmid #133637 | ZJOM11 | addgene full sequence | sequence record 265887 | Addgene NGS Result
TGGCCTTTTGCTCACATGTTCTTTCCTGCGTTATCCCCTGATTCTGTGGATAACCGTATTACCGCCTTTG
AGTGAGCTGATACCGCTCGCCGCAGCCGAACGACCGAGCGCAGCGAGTCAGTGAGCGAGGAAGCGGAAGA
GCGCCCAATACGCAAACCGCCTCTCCCCGCGCGTTGGCCGATTCATTAATGCAGCTGGCACGACAGGTTT
CCCGACTGGAAAGCGGGCAGTGAGCGCAACGCAATTAATGTGAGTTAGCTCACTCATTAGGCACCCCAGG
CTTTACACTTTATGCTTCCGGCTCGTATGTTGTGTGGAATTGTGAGCGGATAACAATTTCACACAGGAAA
CAGCTATGACCATGATTACGCCAAGCGCGCAATTAACCCTCACTAAAGGGAACAAAAGCTGGAGCTCCTA
GTTAGAAAAAGACATTTTTGCTGTCAGTCACTGTCAAGAGATTCTTTTGCTGGCATTTCTTCTAGAAGCA
AAAAGAGCGATGCGTCTTTTCCGCTGAACCGTTCCAGCAAAAAAGACTACCAACGCAATATGGATTGTCA
GAATCATATAAAAGAGAAGCAAATAACTCCTTGTCTTGTATCAATTGCATTATAATATCTTCTTGTTAGT
GCAATATCATATAGAAGTCATCGACTAGTAACATGTCTAAAGGTGAAGAATTATTCACTGGTGTTGTCCC
AATTTTGGTTGAATTAGATGGTGATGTTAATGGTCACAAATTTTCTGTCTCCGGTGAAGGTGAAGGTGAT
GCTACTTACGGTAAATTGACCTTAAAATTTATTTGTACTACTGGTAAATTGCCAGTTCCATGGCCAACCT
TAGTCACTACTTTAACTTATGGTGTTCAATGTTTTTCTAGATACCCAGATCATATGAAACAACATGACTT
TTTCAAGTCTGCCATGCCAGAAGGTTATGTTCAAGAAAGAACTATTTTTTTCAAAGATGACGGTAACTAC
AAGACCAGAGCTGAAGTCAAGTTTGAAGGTGATACCTTAGTTAATAGAATCGAATTAAAAGGTATTGATT
TTAAAGAAGATGGTAACATTTTAGGTCACAAATTGGAATACAACTATAACTCTCACAATGTTTACATCAT
GGCTGACAAACAAAAGAATGGTATCAAAGTTAACTTCAAAATTAGACACAACATTGAAGATGGTTCTGTT
CAATTAGCTGACCATTATCAACAAAATACTCCAATTGGTGATGGTCCAGTCTTGTTACCAGACAACCATT
ACTTATCCACTCAATCTGCCTTATCCAAAGATCCAAACGAAAAGAGAGACCACATGGTCTTGTTAGAATT
TGTTACTGCTGCTGGTATTACCCATGGTATTGATGAATTGTACAAAGGAGCCGGAACAAGTGACATGAAG
ATGAACAACAGTGAAGATCCGTTTCAACAAGTTGTTAAGGACACCAAGGAGCAATTGAACCGCATAAACA
ATTACATAACTCGTCACAATACTGCTGGTGATGACGATCAAGAGGAGGAAATACAAGATATTTTAAAGGA
TGTTGAGGAAACAATAGTTGATTTGGACAGAAGCATAATCGTAATGAAAAGGGATGAAAACGAAGACGTG
AGTGGTAGGGAAGCACAAGTTAAAAATATAAAACAGCAACTTGATGCTCTGAAGTTGCGTTTTGATCGAA
GAATACAGGAATCTACTCAAACAACTATTCCTCTAGAAGAGACGGTGGAAAATTCAACACTTAACACCAG
CATGGCTGAGAACAATGATGGTGGTATGTCCAATCCGTTTCAGGAACAAATGTTAAGAGAACAAGATGTT
CATTTAGATGGTATTCACAAGACAATGCAAAATTTGCATATTCAAGCTCAAACAATGGGGGATGAATTAG
AGAACCAGGGACAATTGTTGGATAATATGGACGAGGGTATGGACGGTGTTGTAAATAAGCTGGCTAGAGG
TCGTAGGCAATTGGAATGGGTCTACGAAAAAAATAAAGAAAAATACGACGATTGTTGTATAGGACTTCTT
ATTGTCGTCTTGATAGTTTTATTAGTTTTGGCATTCATTGCTTAGTCTTTTATATGAAAAGAAATGAAGC
GTTAACATCTAAAATCGAAATTATAGGGACTCATTAGCCATCTATTGTTCCAGTATAAGAATGTTTACAT
AAAAAATTCGAAAAAAAAAGATAAAATAAGGGAAAAATATATATATATTCATTAAGAAGTTTTGTACACA
ACGGAGCCAAGATTTCACCAGTATCTCGAGGGGGGGCCCGGTACCCAATTCGCCCTATAGTGAGTCGTAT
TACGCGCGCTCACTGGCCGTCGTTTTACAACGTCGTGACTGGGAAAACCCTGGCGTTACCCAACTTAATC
GCCTTGCAGCACATCCCCCTTTCGCCAGCTGGCGTAATAGCGAAGAGGCCCGCACCGATCGCCCTTCCCA
ACAGTTGCGCAGCCTGAATGGCGAATGG
[124 nt withheld, positions 2479-2602]
C
[91 nt withheld, positions 2604-2694]
A
[49 nt withheld, positions 2696-2744]
CCTTTGACGTTGGAGTCCACGTTCTTT
[37 nt withheld, positions 2772-2808]
ACCCTATCTCGGTCTATTCTTTTGATTTATAAGGGATTTTGCCGATTTCGGCCTATTGGTTAAAAAATGA
GCTGATTTAACAAAAATTTAACGCGAATTTTAACAAAATATTAACGCTTACAATTTCCTGATGCGGTATT
TTCTCCTTACGCATCTGTGCGGTATTTCACACCGCATAGGGTAATAACTGATATAATTAAATTGAAGCTC
TAATTTGTGAGTTTAGTATACATGCATTTACTTATAATACAGTTTTTTAGTTTTGCTGGCCGCATCTTCT
CAAATATGCTTCCCAGCCTGCTTTTCTGTAACGTTCACCCTCTACCTTAGCATCCCTTCCCTTTGCAAAT
AGTCCTCTTCCAACAATAATAATGTCAGATCCTGTAGAGACCACATCATCCACGGTTCTATACTGTTGAC
CCAATGCGTCTCCCTTGTCATCTAAACCCACACCGGGTGTCATAATCAACCAATCGTAACCTTCATCTCT
TCCACCCATGTCTCTTTGAGCAATAAAGCCGATAACAAAATCTTTGTCGCTCTTCGCAATGTCAACAGTA
CCCTTAGTATATTCTCCAGTAGATAGGGAGCCCTTGCATGACAATTCTGCTAACATCAAAAGGCCTCTAG
GTTCCTTTGTTACTTCTTCTGCCGCCTGCTTCAAACCGCTAACAATACCTGGGCCCACCACACCGTGTGC
ATTCGTAATGTCTGCCCATTCTGCTATTCTGTATACACCCGCAGAGTACTGCAATTTGACTGTATTACCA
ATGTCAGCAAATTTTCTGTCTTCGAAGAGTAAAAAATTGTACTTGGCGGATAATGCCTTTAGCGGCTTAA
CTGTGCCCTCCATGGAAAAATCAGTCAAGATATCCACATGTGTTTTTAGTAAACAAATTTTGGGACCTAA
TGCTTCAACTAACTCCAGTAATTCCTTGGTGGTACGAACATCCAATGAAGCACACAAGTTTGTTTGCTTT
TCGTGCATGATATTAAATAGCTTGGCAGCAACAGGACTAGGATGAGTAGCAGCACGTTCCTTATATGTAG
CTTTCGACATGATTTATCTTCGTTTCCTGCAGGTTTTTGTTCTGTGCAGTTGGGTTAAGAATACTGGGCA
ATTTCATGTTTCTTCAACACTACATATGCGTATATATACCAATCTAAGTCTGTGCTCCTTCCTTCGTTCT
TCCTTCTGTTCGGAGATTACCGAATCAAAAAAATTTCAAGGAAACCGAAATCAAAAAAAAGAATAAAAAA
AAAATGATGAATTGAAAAGGTGGTATGGTGCACTCTCAGTACAATCTGCTCTGATGCCGCATAGTTAAGC
CAGCCCCGACACCCGCCAACACCCGCTGACGCGCCCTGACGGGCTTGTCTGCTCCCGGCATCCGCTTACA
GACAAGCTGTGACCGTCTCCGGGAGCTGCATGTGTCAGAGGTTTTCACCGTCATCACCGAAACGCGCGAG
ACGAAAGGGCCTCGTGATACGCCTATTTTTATAGGTTAATGTCATGATAATAATGGTTTCTTAGACGTCA
GGTGGCACTTTTCGGGGAAATGTGCGCGGAACCCCTATTTGTTTATTTTTCTAAATACATTCAAATATGT
ATCCGCTCATGAGACAATAACCCTGATAAATGCTTCAATAATATTGAAAAAGGAAGAGTATGAGTATTCA
ACATTTCCGTGTCGCCCTTATTCCCTTTTTTGCGGCATTTTGCCTTCCTGTTTTTGCTCACCCAGAAACG
CTGGTGAAAGTAAAAGATGCTGAAGATCAGTTGGGTGCACGAGTGGGTTACATCGAACTGGATCTCAACA
GCGGTAAGATCCTTGAGAGTTTTCGCCCCGAAGAACGTTTTCCAATGATGAGCACTTTTAAAGTTCTGCT
ATGTGGCGCGGTATTATCCCGTATTGACGCCGGGCAAGAGCAACTCGGTCGCCGCATACACTATTCTCAG
AATGACTTGGTTGAGTACTCACCAGTCACAGAAAAGCATCTTACGGATGGCATGACAGTAAGAGAATTAT
GCAGTGCTGCCATAACCATGAGTGATAACACTGCGGCCAACTTACTTCTGACAACGATCGGAGGACCGAA
GGAGCTAACCGCTTTTTTGCACAACATGGGGGATCATGTAACTCGCCTTGATCGTTGGGAACCGGAGCTG
AATGAAGCCATACCAAACGACGAGCGTGACACCACGATGCCTGTAGCAATGGCAACAACGTTGCGCAAAC
TATTAACTGGCGAACTACTTACTCTAGCTTCCCGGCAACAATTAATAGACTGGATGGAGGCGGATAAAGT
TGCAGGACCACTTCTGCGCTCGGCCCTTCCGGCTGGCTGGTTTATTGCTGATAAATCTGGAGCCGGTGAG
CGTGGGTCTCGCGGTATCATTGCAGCACTGGGGCCAGATGGTAAGCCCTCCCGTATCGTAGTTATCTACA
CGACGGGGAGTCAGGCAACTATGGATGAACGAAATAGACAGATCGCTGAGATAGGTGCCTCACTGATTAA
GCATTGGTAACTGTCAGACCAAGTTTACTCATATATACTTTAGATTGATTTAAAACTTCATTTTTAATTT
AAAAGGATCTAGGTGAAGATCCTTTTTGATAATCTCATGACCAAAATCCCTTAACGTGAGTTTTCGTTCC
ACTGAGCGTCAGACCCCGTAGAAAAGATCAAAGGATCTTCTTGAGATCCTTTTTTTCTGCGCGTAATCTG
CTGCTTGCAAACAAAAAAACCACCGCTACCAGCGGTGGTTTGTTTGCCGGATCAAGAGCTACCAACTCTT
TTTCCGAAGGTAACTGGCTTCAGCAGAGCGCAGATACCAAATACTGTTCTTCTAGTGTAGCCGTAGTTAG
GCCACCACTTCAAGAACTCTGTAGCACCGCCTACATACCTCGCTCTGCTAATCCTGTTACCAGTGGCTGC
TGCCAGTGGCGATAAGTCGTGTCTTACCGGGTTGGACTCAAGACGATAGTTACCGGATAAGGCGCAGCGG
TCGGGCTGAACGGGGGGTTCGTGCACACAGCCCAGCTTGGAGCGAACGACCTACACCGAACTGAGATACC
TACAGCGTGAGCTATGAGAAAGCGCCACGCTTCCCGAAGGGAGAAAGGCGGACAGGTATCCGGTAAGCGG
CAGGGTCGGAACAGGAGAGCGCACGAGGGAGCTTCCAGGGGGAAACGCCTGGTATCTTTATAGTCCTGTC
GGGTTTCGCCACCTCTGACTTGAGCGTCGATTTTTGTGATGCTCGTCAGGGGGGCGGAGCCTATGGAAAA
ACGCCAGCAACGCGGCCTTTTTACGGTTCCTGGCCTTTTGC
Features (pLannotate 1.2.2; 21 found; start..end, strand, type, name):
      6..139     +  rep_origin     RSF ori (fragment): Plasmids containing the RSF 1030 origin of replication can be propagated in E. coli cells that contain additional plasmids with compatible origins.
    141..233     +  CDS            lacI (fragment): lac repressor; lacI; The lac repressor binds to the lac operator to inhibit transcription in E. coli. This inhibition can be relieved by adding lactose or isopropyl-β-D-thiogalactopyranoside (IPTG).
    246..267     +  protein_bind   CAP binding site: CAP binding activates transcription in the presence of cAMP. E. coli catabolite activator protein
    282..312     +  promoter       lac promoter: promoter for the E. coli lac operon
    320..336     +  protein_bind   lac operator: The lac repressor binds to the lac operator to inhibit transcription in E. coli. This inhibition can be relieved by adding lactose or isopropyl-β-D-thiogalactopyranoside (IPTG). lac repressor encoded by lacI
    381..399     +  promoter       T3 promoter: promoter for bacteriophage T3 RNA polymerase
    418..652     +  promoter       CUP1 promoter: S. cerevisiae CUP1; inducible metallothionein promoter, regulated by Cu2+
    663..1376    +  CDS            GFP (S65T): GFP (S65T) is a basic (constitutively fluorescent) green fluorescent protein published in 1995, derived from Aequorea victoria.
   1401..2072    +  CDS            TLG1: TLG1_YEAST - Experimental evidence at protein level: Swiss-Prot protein existence level 1. SNARE protein (of Qc type) involved in membrane fusion probably in retrograde traffic of cytosolic double-membrane vesicles derived from both, early and possibly late endosomes/PVC (prevacuolar compartment) back to the trans-Golgi network (TGN or late Golgi). It has been reported to function both as a (target membrane) t-SNARE and as a (vesicle) v-SNARE. Upon vesicle tethering to the target membrane, which requires additional proteins, a SNARE-pin is formed. This is a very stable 4 parallel alpha-helical
   2265..2285    +  misc_feature   MCS (fragment): pBluescript multiple cloning site
   2294..2312    -  promoter       T7 promoter: promoter for bacteriophage T7 RNA polymerase
   2320..2475    +  CDS            lacZα (fragment): LacZα fragment of β-galactosidase; lacZ fragment
   2479..2907    +  rep_origin     f1 ori (sequence partly withheld): f1 bacteriophage origin of replication; arrow indicates direction of (+) strand synthesis
   2935..2986    -  misc_feature   bom (fragment): basis of mobility region from pBR322
   3065..3868    -  CDS            URA3: orotidine-5'-phosphate decarboxylase, required for uracil biosynthesis; S. cerevisiae URA3; yeast auxotrophic marker, counterselectable with 5-fluoroorotic acid (5-FOA)
   3869..4084    -  promoter       URA3 promoter: S. cerevisiae URA3
   4092..4141    -  misc_feature   bom (fragment): basis of mobility region from pBR322
   4243..4278    -  CDS            rop (fragment): Rop protein, which maintains plasmids at low copy number; rop
   4373..4477    +  promoter       AmpR promoter: bla
   4478..5338    +  CDS            AmpR: β-lactamase; bla; confers resistance to ampicillin, carbenicillin, and related antibiotics
   5509..6097    +  rep_origin     ori: high-copy-number ColE1/pMB1/pBR322/pUC origin of replication
