[The description below was written by a language model from this plasmid's Addgene catalogue record and pLannotate feature annotations shown in this document.]
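Description:
ZJOM11 is a yeast integrating plasmid built on the pRS406 backbone, designed to place a fluorescent marker for the late Golgi/early endosome into the Saccharomyces cerevisiae genome. In E. coli it is maintained through a high-copy ColE1/pUC-type origin and selected with ampicillin via the β-lactamase gene; an f1 origin is also present, along with pBluescript-derived remnants (lac promoter/operator, lacZα fragment, flanking T3 and T7 promoters). The annotated feature table shows no yeast replication origin or centromere, consistent with an integrative vector. Selection in yeast relies on the S. cerevisiae URA3 gene with its own promoter, which complements uracil auxotrophy and can be counterselected with 5-FOA. Several short hits in the automated annotation (RSF ori, lacI, rop and bom fragments) are probably backbone remnants or homology matches rather than functional elements.

The roughly 1.7 kb insert, assembled by Gibson cloning, consists of the copper-regulated CUP1 metallothionein promoter driving a green fluorescent protein fused to the N terminus of Tlg1. The catalogue lists the tag as EGFP, while the annotation tool matches it to GFP (S65T). Tlg1 is a Qc-type SNARE involved in retrograde traffic from endosomes back to the trans-Golgi network, so the fusion labels these compartments. The record does not annotate a specific terminator downstream of the TLG1 coding sequence. According to the stated purpose, the cassette integrates as an additional copy, leaving the endogenous TLG1 gene intact. The plasmid belongs to a validated set of fluorescent-protein organelle markers for budding yeast, used for live-cell imaging and colocalisation studies.
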