Addgene plasmid #133637: ZJOM11
Purpose: Integration of GFP-TLG1 as an additional copy in genome, use auxotrophic marker URA3(Saccharomyces cerevisiae). Marker for yeast late golgi/early endosome.
Depositing lab: Zhiping Xie. Depositing organization: Shanghai Jiao Tong University. Publication: A Validated Set of Fluorescent-Protein-Based Markers for Major Organelles in Yeast (Saccharomyces cerevisiae). Zhu J, Zhang ZT, Tang SW, Zhao BS, Li H, Song JZ, Li D, Xie Z. MBio. 2019 Sep 3;10(5). pii: mBio.01691-19. doi: 10.1128/mBio.01691-19. PubMed 31481383.
Backbone
  Vector backbone: pRS406
  Vector type: Yeast Expression
Growth in bacteria
  Bacterial resistance: Ampicillin, 100 μg/mL
  Growth temperature: 37°C
  Growth strain: DH5alpha
  Copy number: Unknown
Gene/Insert
  Gene/Insert name: pCUP1-GFP-Tlg1
  Species: S. cerevisiae (budding yeast)
  Insert size (bp): 1700
  Entrez Gene: TLG1 (a.k.a. YDR468C)
  Tag / fusion protein: EGFP (N terminal on insert)
  Cloning method: Gibson Cloning
Terms and licenses: Academic/Nonprofit Terms; Industry Terms: Not Available to Industry
How to cite: ZJOM11 was a gift from Zhiping Xie (Addgene plasmid # 133637 ; http://n2t.net/addgene:133637 ; RRID:Addgene_133637)
